Addgene plasmid #221514: PSMA4_GFP_Cterm
Purpose: Fluorescently tagged Psma4-GFP
Depositing lab: Alessandro Ori. Depositing organization: Leibniz Institute on Aging - Fritz Lipmann Institute (FLI).
Backbone
  Vector backbone: GFP_Cterm
  Backbone size w/o insert (bp): 5860
  Vector type: Mammalian Expression
  Selectable markers: Hygromycin
Growth in bacteria
  Bacterial resistance: Ampicillin, 100 μg/mL
  Growth temperature: 37°C
  Growth strain: DH5alpha
  Copy number: High Copy
Gene/Insert
  Gene/Insert name: PSMA4
  Species: H. sapiens (human)
  Insert size (bp): 786
  Entrez Gene: PSMA4 (a.k.a. HC9, HsT17706, PSC9)
  Tag / fusion protein: GFP (C terminal on insert)
  Cloning method: Restriction Enzyme; 5′ cloning site Unknown (unknown if destroyed)
Terms and licenses: Academic/Nonprofit Terms; Industry Terms: Not Available to Industry
How to cite: PSMA4_GFP_Cterm was a gift from Alessandro Ori (Addgene plasmid # 221514 ; http://n2t.net/addgene:221514 ; RRID:Addgene_221514)
