[The description below was written by a language model from this plasmid's Addgene catalogue record and pLannotate feature annotations shown in this document.]
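Description:
PSMA4_GFP_Cterm is a mammalian expression plasmid of about 6.6 kb that encodes human PSMA4, an alpha-type subunit of the 20S proteasome core particle, fused at its C terminus to EGFP. It is built on a backbone recorded as GFP_Cterm. In bacteria it replicates from a high-copy ColE1/pUC-type origin and is selected with ampicillin through the β-lactamase gene and its promoter. Remnants of a lac promoter/operator region, an f1 origin and a pBR322 bom site are also annotated but have no evident role in the payload.

The fusion is driven by the CMV immediate-early enhancer and promoter. Short matches to tet-operator-containing promoters lie immediately downstream of it, which suggests a CMV promoter carrying tet operator sites that would be repressible by Tet repressor and inducible with tetracycline or doxycycline in suitable host cells; the catalogue entry does not state this explicitly. The PSMA4 coding region is followed by a short linker region, EGFP and the bovine growth hormone polyadenylation signal. The annotation tool matched the insert to the bovine orthologue, but the record gives the species as human.

Downstream lies an FRT site placed directly in front of a hygromycin resistance gene with an SV40 polyadenylation signal; only a tiny SV40 promoter fragment is annotated nearby. This layout is characteristic of FLP-mediated integration vectors, in which recombination at a genomic FRT site supplies the promoter for hygromycin resistance and yields isogenic stable lines, although the record lists only hygromycin selection. The stated purpose is expression of fluorescently tagged PSMA4, which would suit imaging of proteasome localisation or GFP-based capture of proteasome complexes.
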