Features (pLannotate 1.2.2; 22 found; start..end, strand, type, name):
    825..1413    +  rep_origin     ori: high-copy-number ColE1/pMB1/pBR322/pUC origin of replication
   1596..1688    +  CDS            lacI (fragment): lac repressor; lacI; The lac repressor binds to the lac operator to inhibit transcription in E. coli. This inhibition can be relieved by adding lactose or isopropyl-β-D-thiogalactopyranoside (IPTG).
   1701..1722    +  protein_bind   CAP binding site: CAP binding activates transcription in the presence of cAMP. E. coli catabolite activator protein
   1737..1767    +  promoter       lac promoter: promoter for the E. coli lac operon
   1775..1791    +  protein_bind   lac operator: The lac repressor binds to the lac operator to inhibit transcription in E. coli. This inhibition can be relieved by adding lactose or isopropyl-β-D-thiogalactopyranoside (IPTG). lac repressor encoded by lacI
   1864..1985    -  polyA_signal   SV40 poly(A) signal: SV40 polyadenylation signal
   1980..2105    -  CDS            ble (fragment): BLE_KLEPN - Experimental evidence at protein level: Swiss-Prot protein existence level 1. Binding protein with a strong affinity to the bleomycin family of antibiotics. Binds to CL990; an antimitotic-antibiotic compound. From Klebsiella pneumoniae.
   2115..3137    -  CDS            HygR: aminoglycoside phosphotransferase from E. coli; aph(4)-Ia; confers resistance to hygromycin
   3145..3192    -  protein_bind   FRT: FLP-mediated recombination occurs in the 8-bp core sequence TCTAGAAA (Turan and Bode, 2011). FLP recombinase from the Saccharomyces cerevisiae 2μ plasmid
   3197..3430    -  rep_origin     f1 ori (fragment) (sequence partly withheld): f1 bacteriophage origin of replication; arrow indicates direction of (+) strand synthesis
   3451..3472    -  promoter       SV40 promoter (fragment): SV40 enhancer and early promoter
   3476..3700    -  polyA_signal   bGH poly(A) signal: bovine growth hormone polyadenylation signal
   3750..4469    -  CDS            EGFP: the original enhanced GFP (Yang et al., 1996) mammalian codon-optimized
   4572..5309    -  CDS            PSMA4 (fragment) (sequence withheld): PSA4_BOVIN - Experimental evidence at protein level: Swiss-Prot protein existence level 1. Component of the 20S core proteasome complex involved in the proteolytic degradation of most intracellular proteins. This complex plays numerous essential roles within the cell by associating with different regulatory particles. Associated with two 19S regulatory particles, forms the 26S proteasome and thus participates in the ATP- dependent degradation of ubiquitinated proteins. The 26S proteasome plays a key role in the maintenance of protein homeostasis by removing misfolded or damaged proteins that c
   5403..5436    -  promoter       TRE3GV promoter (fragment): 3rd-generation Tet-responsive promoter that can be activated by binding of Tet-On® 3G, optimized for retroviral and lentiviral vectors
   5444..5463    -  promoter       PLtetO-1 promoter (fragment): modified phage lambda PL promoter with tet operator sites (Lutz and Bujard, 1997)
   5465..5484    -  promoter       PLtetO-1 promoter (fragment): modified phage lambda PL promoter with tet operator sites (Lutz and Bujard, 1997)
   5486..5689    -  promoter       CMV promoter: human cytomegalovirus (CMV) immediate early promoter
   5690..6069    -  enhancer       CMV enhancer: human cytomegalovirus immediate early enhancer
   6224..6276    +  misc_feature   bom (fragment): basis of mobility region from pBR322
   6335..6439    +  promoter       AmpR promoter: bla
   6440..654     +  CDS            AmpR (across the origin): β-lactamase; bla; confers resistance to ampicillin, carbenicillin, and related antibiotics
>Addgene plasmid #221514 | PSMA4_GFP_Cterm | addgene full sequence | sequence record 439377 | Addgene NGS Result
TTTAAAGTTCTGCTATGTGGCGCGGTATTATCCCGTATTGACGCCGGGCAAGAGCAACTCGGTCGCCGCA
TACACTATTCTCAGAATGACTTGGTTGAGTACTCACCAGTCACAGAAAAGCATCTTACGGATGGCATGAC
AGTAAGAGAATTATGCAGTGCTGCCATAACCATGAGTGATAACACTGCGGCCAACTTACTTCTGACAACG
ATCGGAGGACCGAAGGAGCTAACCGCTTTTTTGCACAACATGGGGGATCATGTAACTCGCCTTGATCGTT
GGGAACCGGAGCTGAATGAAGCCATACCAAACGACGAGCGTGACACCACGATGCCTGTAGCAATGGCAAC
AACGTTGCGCAAACTATTAACTGGCGAACTACTTACTCTAGCTTCCCGGCAACAATTAATAGACTGGATG
GAGGCGGATAAAGTTGCAGGACCACTTCTGCGCTCGGCCCTTCCGGCTGGCTGGTTTATTGCTGATAAAT
CTGGAGCCGGTGAGCGTGGGTCTCGCGGTATCATTGCAGCACTGGGGCCAGATGGTAAGCCCTCCCGTAT
CGTAGTTATCTACACGACGGGGAGTCAGGCAACTATGGATGAACGAAATAGACAGATCGCTGAGATAGGT
GCCTCACTGATTAAGCATTGGTAACTGTCAGACCAAGTTTACTCATATATACTTTAGATTGATTTAAAAC
TTCATTTTTAATTTAAAAGGATCTAGGTGAAGATCCTTTTTGATAATCTCATGACCAAAATCCCTTAACG
TGAGTTTTCGTTCCACTGAGCGTCAGACCCCGTAGAAAAGATCAAAGGATCTTCTTGAGATCCTTTTTTT
CTGCGCGTAATCTGCTGCTTGCAAACAAAAAAACCACCGCTACCAGCGGTGGTTTGTTTGCCGGATCAAG
AGCTACCAACTCTTTTTCCGAAGGTAACTGGCTTCAGCAGAGCGCAGATACCAAATACTGTTCTTCTAGT
GTAGCCGTAGTTAGGCCACCACTTCAAGAACTCTGTAGCACCGCCTACATACCTCGCTCTGCTAATCCTG
TTACCAGTGGCTGCTGCCAGTGGCGATAAGTCGTGTCTTACCGGGTTGGACTCAAGACGATAGTTACCGG
ATAAGGCGCAGCGGTCGGGCTGAACGGGGGGTTCGTGCACACAGCCCAGCTTGGAGCGAACGACCTACAC
CGAACTGAGATACCTACAGCGTGAGCTATGAGAAAGCGCCACGCTTCCCGAAGGGAGAAAGGCGGACAGG
TATCCGGTAAGCGGCAGGGTCGGAACAGGAGAGCGCACGAGGGAGCTTCCAGGGGGAAACGCCTGGTATC
TTTATAGTCCTGTCGGGTTTCGCCACCTCTGACTTGAGCGTCGATTTTTGTGATGCTCGTCAGGGGGGCG
GAGCCTATGGAAAAACGCCAGCAACGCGGCCTTTTTACGGTTCCTGGCCTTTTGCTGGCCTTTTGCTCAC
ATGTTCTTTCCTGCGTTATCCCCTGATTCTGTGGATAACCGTATTACCGCCTTTGAGTGAGCTGATACCG
CTCGCCGCAGCCGAACGACCGAGCGCAGCGAGTCAGTGAGCGAGGAAGCGGAAGAGCGCCCAATACGCAA
ACCGCCTCTCCCCGCGCGTTGGCCGATTCATTAATGCAGCTGGCACGACAGGTTTCCCGACTGGAAAGCG
GGCAGTGAGCGCAACGCAATTAATGTGAGTTAGCTCACTCATTAGGCACCCCAGGCTTTACACTTTATGC
TTCCGGCTCGTATGTTGTGTGGAATTGTGAGCGGATAACAATTTCACACAGGAAACAGCTATGACCATGA
TTACGCCAAGCTCTAGCTAGAGGTCGACGGTATACAGACATGATAAGATACATTGATGAGTTTGGACAAA
CCACAACTAGAATGCAGTGAAAAAAATGCTTTATTTGTGAAATTTGTGATGCTATTGCTTTATTTGTAAC
CATTATAAGCTGCAATAAACAAGTTGGGGTGGGCGAAGAACTCCAGCATGAGATCCCCGCGCTGGAGGAT
CATCCAGCCGGCGTCCCGGAAAACGATTCCGAAGCCCAACCTTTCATAGAAGGCGGCGGTGGAATCGAAA
TCTCGTAGTACGTGCTATTCCTTTGCCCTCGGACGAGTGCTGGGGCGTCGGTTTCCACTATCGGCGAGTA
CTTCTACACAGCCATCGGTCCAGACGGCCGCGCTTCTGCGGGCGATTTGTGTACGCCCGACAGTCCCGGC
TCCGGATCGGACGATTGCGTCGCATCGACCCTGCGCCCAAGCTGCATCATCGAAATTGCCGTCAACCAAG
CTCTGATAGAGTTGGTCAAGACCAATGCGGAGCATATACGCCCGGAGCCGCGGCGATCCTGCAAGCTCCG
GATGCCTCCGCTCGAAGTAGCGCGTCTGCTGCTCCATACAAGCCAACCACGGCCTCCAGAAGAAGATGTT
GGCGACCTCGTATTGGGAATCCCCGAACATCGCCTCGCTCCAGTCAATGACCGCTGTTATGCGGCCATTG
TCCGTCAGGACATTGTTGGAGCCGAAATCCGCGTGCACGAGGTGCCGGACTTCGGGGCAGTCCTCGGCCC
AAAGCATCAGCTCATCGAGAGCCTGCGCGACGGACGCACTGACGGTGTCGTCCATCACAGTTTGCCAGTG
ATACACATGGGGATCAGCAATCGCGCATATGAAATCACGCCATGTAGTGTATTGACCGATTCCTTGCGGT
CCGAATGGGCCGAACCCGCTCGTCTGGCTAAGATCGGCCGCAGCGATCGCATCCATGGCCTCCGCGACCG
GCTGCAGAACAGCGGGCAGTTCGGTTTCAGGCAGGTCTTGCAACGTGACACCCTGTGCACGGCGGGAGAT
GCAATAGGTCAGGCTCTCGCTGAATTCCCCAATGTCAAGCACTTCCGGAATCGGGAGCGCGGCCGATGCA
AAGTGCCGATAAACATAACGATCTTTGTAGAAACCATCGGCGCAGCTATTTACCCGCAGGACATATCCAC
GCCCTCCTACATCGAAGCTGAAAGCACGAGATTCTTCGCCCTCCGAGAGCTGCATCAGGTCGGAGACGCT
GTCGAACTTTTCGATCAGAAACTTCTCGACAGACGTCGCGGTGAGTTCAGGCTTTTTGGCCAAGGAAGTT
CCTATACTTTCTAGAGAATAGGAACTTCGGAATAGGAACTTCTAGGTACGTGAACCATCACCCT
[91 nt withheld, positions 3215-3305]
G
[124 nt withheld, positions 3307-3430]
GGGGATACCCCCTAGAGCCCCAGCTGGTTCTTTCCGCCTCAGAAGCCATAGAGCCCACCGCATCCCCAGC
ATGCCTGCTATTGTCTTCCCAATCCTCCCCCTTGCTGTCCTGCCCCACCCCACCCCCCAGAATAGAATGA
CACCTACTCAGACAATGCGATGCAATTTCCTCATTTTATTAGGAAAGGACAGTGGGAGTGGCACCTTCCA
GGGTCAAGGAAGGCACGGGGGAGGGGCAAACAACAGATGGCTGGCAACTAGAAGGCACAGTCGAGGCTGA
TCAGCGGGTTTAAACGGGCCCTCTAGACTCGAGTCACTATTACTTGTACAGCTCGTCCATGCCGAGAGTG
ATCCCGGCGGCGGTCACGAACTCCTTAAGGACCATGTGATCGCGCTTCTCGTTGGGGTCTTTGCTCAGGG
CGGACTGGGTGCTCAGGTAGTGGTTGTCGGGCAGCAGCACGGGGCCGTCGCCGATGGGGGTGTTCTGCTG
GTAGTGGTCGGCGAGCTGCACGCTGCCGTCCTCGATGTTGTGGCGGATCTTGAAGTTCACCTTGATGCCG
TTCTTCTGCTTGTCGGCCATGATATAGACGTTGTGGCTGTTGTAGTTGTACTCCAGCTTGTGCCCCAGGA
TGTTGCCGTCCTCCTTGAAGTCGATGCCCTTCAGCTCGATGCGGTTCACCAGGGTGTCGCCCTCGAACTT
CACCTCGGCGCGGGTCTTGTAGTTGCCGTCGTCCTTGAAGAAGATGGTGCGCTCCTGGACGTAGCCTTCG
GGCATGGCGGACTTGAAGAAGTCGTGCTGCTTCATGTGGTCGGGGTAGCGGCTGAAGCACTGCACGCCGT
AGGTCAGGGTGGTCACGAGGGTGGGCCAGGGCACGGGCAGCTTGCCGGTGGTGCAGATGAACTTCAGGGT
CAGCTTGCCGTAGGTGGCATCGCCCTCGCCCTCGCCGGACACGCTGAACTTGTGGCCGTTTACGTCGCCG
TCCAGCTCGACCAGGATGGGCACCACCCCGGTGAACAGCTCCTCGCCCTTGCTCACCATGGTGGTACCTT
CACCTTGAAAATATAAATTTTCGCGGCCGCTAGGGCGGCCGCGGTA
[783 nt withheld, positions 4527-5309]
GCAGGCCTCCTAAGCTTAAGTTTAAACGCTAGAGTCCGGAGGCTGGATCGGTCCCGGTGTCTTCTATGGA
GGTCAAAACAGCGTGGATGGCGTCTCCAGGCGATCTGACGGTTCACTAAACGAGCTCGTCGACGATCTCT
ATCACTGATAGGGAGATCTCTATCACTGATAGGGAGAGCTCTGCTTATATAGACCTCCCACCGTACACGC
CTACCGCCCATTTGCGTCAATGGGGCGGAGTTGTTACGACATTTTGGAAAGTCCCGTTGATTTTGGTGCC
AAAACAAACTCCCATTGACGTCAATGGGGTGGAGACTTGGAAATCCCCGTGAGTCAAACCGCTATCCACG
CCCATTGATGTACTGCCAAAACCGCATCACCATGGTAATAGCGATGACTAATACGTAGATGTACTGCCAA
GTAGGAAAGTCCCATAAGGTCATGTACTGGGCATAATGCCAGGCGGGCCATTTACCGTCATTGACGTCAA
TAGGGGGCGTACTTGGCATATGATACACTTGATGTACTGCCAAGTGGGCAGTTTACCGTAAATACTCCAC
CCATTGACGTCAATGGAAAGTCCCTATTGGCGTTACTATGGGAACATACGTCATTATTGACGTCAATGGG
CGGGGGTCGTTGGGCGGTCAGCCAGGCGGGCCATTTACCGTAAGTTATGTAACGCGGAACTCCATATATG
GGCTATGAACTAATGACCCCGTAATTGATTACTATTAATAACTAGTCAATAATCAATGTCAACGCGTATA
TCTGGCCCGTACATCGCGAAGCAGCGCAAAACGCCTAACCCTAAGCAGATTCTTCATGCAATTGTCGGTC
AAGCCTTGCCTTGTTGTAGCTTAAATTTTGCTCGCGCACTACTCAGCGACCTCCAACACACAAGCAGGGA
GCAGATACTGGCTTAACTATGCGGCATCAGAGCAGATTGTACTGAGAGTGCACCATAGGGGATCGGGAGA
TCTCCCGATCCGTCGACGTCAGGTGGCACTTTTCGGGGAAATGTGCGCGGAACCCCTATTTGTTTATTTT
TCTAAATACATTCAAATATGTATCCGCTCATGAGACAATAACCCTGATAAATGCTTCAATAATATTGAAA
AAGGAAGAGTATGAGTATTCAACATTTCCGTGTCGCCCTTATTCCCTTTTTTGCGGCATTTTGCCTTCCT
GTTTTTGCTCACCCAGAAACGCTGGTGAAAGTAAAAGATGCTGAAGATCAGTTGGGTGCACGAGTGGGTT
ACATCGAACTGGATCTCAACAGCGGTAAGATCCTTGAGAGTTTTCGCCCCGAAGAACGTTTTCCAATGAT
GAGCACT
